>Addgene plasmid #243022 | AiP1647 - pAAV-AiE2315m-minBG-SYFP2-WPRE3-BGHpA | addgene full sequence | sequence record 490250 | Addgene NGS Result
CCTGCAGGCAGCTGCGCGCTCGCTCGCTCACTGAGGCCGCCCGGGCGTCGGGCGACCTTTGGTCGCCCGG
CCTCAGTGAGCGAGCGAGCGCGCAGAGAGGGAGTGGCCAACTCCATCACTAGGGGTTCCTGCGGCCGCAC
GCGTTGTAAGAGTAATAATCGCCGATTCATTTCCTCCCAGGTTTCAAAAAAAGTAATTTTGAGAAGGAGA
CAGGAAATTACAGCAAGTTTCATTTGTTGATAAAAGGAAACAAAAGGTTAAAGCGGAGCATTGTTTGCTG
GGGATTTTATTAGTTCCCTCCACTGGGGCTGATCTGTTTAAACTTCTTTCATTACCGTACAGTGATATTT
TCCTCGCGCTGACAGAGAGGACGGCCCTTATCTGCAAGGGTCGGGCCACAGCAGGATATTGCGGCCGCTT
ATCTGACCACGGAGCAGCCGAGCCCTCAGCCAGGCAAGGAAGAGCTGTACCACTAATGGAGGAAAAATTG
CAGCGAGTCCTTGTCCCTGTGAGTGCTGTGAATGGTGTCTGCTGTTGATAGGATCTGGCTGCGGTGCCCA
TCGCCCTGGTGGTCTGACTGTCCAGCACCCCTCTGTGAAAGGTGAAACTTTTGAGTTGTCAGTTCAGGCC
GAAGATGAGCACTGGTAGATCAGGAAATCTTACGGAGCTCGGGCTGGGCATAAAAGTCAGGGCAGAGCCA
TCTATTGCTTACATTTGCTTCTGGGATCCAGATCTTTCGAAGCTAGCGCTACCGGTCGCCACCATGGTGA
GCAAGGGCGAGGAGCTGTTCACCGGGGTGGTGCCCATCCTGGTCGAGCTGGACGGCGACGTAAACGGCCA
CAAGTTCAGCGTGTCCGGCGAGGGCGAGGGCGATGCCACCTACGGCAAGCTGACCCTGAAGCTGATCTGC
ACCACCGGCAAGCTGCCCGTGCCCTGGCCCACCCTCGTGACCACCCTGGGCTACGGCGTGCAGTGCTTCG
CCCGCTACCCCGACCACATGAAGCAGCACGACTTCTTCAAGTCCGCCATGCCCGAAGGCTACGTCCAGGA
GCGCACCATCTTCTTCAAGGACGACGGCAACTACAAGACCCGCGCCGAGGTGAAGTTCGAGGGCGACACC
CTGGTGAACCGCATCGAGCTGAAGGGCATCGACTTCAAGGAGGACGGCAACATCCTGGGGCACAAGCTGG
AGTACAACTACAACAGCCACAACGTCTATATCACCGCCGACAAGCAGAAGAACGGCATCAAGGCCAACTT
CAAGATCCGCCACAACATCGAGGACGGCGGCGTGCAGCTCGCCGACCACTACCAGCAGAACACCCCCATC
GGCGACGGCCCCGTGCTGCTGCCCGACAACCACTACCTGAGCTACCAGTCCAAGCTGAGCAAAGACCCCA
ACGAGAAGCGCGATCACATGGTCCTGCTGGAGTTCGTGACCGCCGCCGGGATCACTCTCGGCATGGACGA
GCTGTACAAGTAAGTCGACGGCGCGCCGCGGCCGCGAATTCGATATCATAATCAACCTCTGGATTACAAA
ATTTGTGAAAGATTGACTGGTATTCTTAACTATGTTGCTCCTTTTACGCTATGTGGATACGCTGCTTTAA
TGCCTTTGTATCATGCTATTGCTTCCCGTATGGCTTTCATTTTCTCCTCCTTGTATAAATCCTGGTTAGT
TCTTGCCACGGCGGAACTCATCGCCGCCTGCCTTGCCCGCTGCTGGACAGGGGCTCGGCTGTTGGGCACT
GACAATTCCGTGGCTCGAGAGATCTTCGACTGTGCCTTCTAGTTGCCAGCCATCTGTTGTTTGCCCCTCC
CCCGTGCCTTCCTTGACCCTGGAAGGTGCCACTCCCACTGTCCTTTCCTAATAAAATGAGGAAATTGCAT
CGCATTGTCTGAGTAGGTGTCATTCTATTCTGGGGGGTGGGGTGGGGCAGGACAGCAAGGGGGAGGATTG
GGAAGACAATAGCAGGCATGAGATCTCACGTGCGGACCGAGCGGCCGCAGGAACCCCTAGTGATGGAGTT
GGCCACTCCCTCTCTGCGCGCTCGCTCGCTCACTGAGGCCGGGCGACCAAAGGTCGCCCGACGCCCGGGC
TTTGCCCGGGCGGCCTCAGTGAGCGAGCGAGCGCGCAGCTGCCTGCAGGGGCGCCTGATGCGGTATTTTC
TCCTTACGCATCTGTGCGGTATTTCACACCGCATA
[95 nt withheld, positions 2206-2300]
T
[46 nt withheld, positions 2302-2347]
C
[141 nt withheld, positions 2349-2489]
CCTTTGACGTTGGAGTCCACGTTCTTT
[37 nt withheld, positions 2517-2553]
ACTCTATCTCGGGCTATTCTTTTGATTTATAAGGGATTTTGCCGATTTCGGTCTATTGGTTAAAAAATGA
GCTGATTTAACAAAAATTTAACGCGAATTTTAACAAAATATTAACGTTTACAATTTTATGGTGCACTCTC
AGTACAATCTGCTCTGATGCCGCATAGTTAAGCCAGCCCCGACACCCGCCAACACCCGCTGACGCGCCCT
GACGGGCTTGTCTGCTCCCGGCATCCGCTTACAGACAAGCTGTGACCGTCTCCGGGAGCTGCATGTGTCA
GAGGTTTTCACCGTCATCACCGAAACGCGCGAGACGAAAGGGCCTCGTGATACGCCTATTTTTATAGGTT
AATGTCATGATAATAATGGTTTCTTAGACGTCAGGTGGCACTTTTCGGGGAAATGTGCGCGGAACCCCTA
TTTGTTTATTTTTCTAAATACATTCAAATATGTATCCGCTCATGAGACAATAACCCTGATAAATGCTTCA
ATAATATTGAAAAAGGAAGAGTATGAGTATTCAACATTTCCGTGTCGCCCTTATTCCCTTTTTTGCGGCA
TTTTGCCTTCCTGTTTTTGCTCACCCAGAAACGCTGGTGAAAGTAAAAGATGCTGAAGATCAGTTGGGTG
CACGAGTGGGTTACATCGAACTGGATCTCAACAGCGGTAAGATCCTTGAGAGTTTTCGCCCCGAAGAACG
TTTTCCAATGATGAGCACTTTTAAAGTTCTGCTATGTGGCGCGGTATTATCCCGTATTGACGCCGGGCAA
GAGCAACTCGGTCGCCGCATACACTATTCTCAGAATGACTTGGTTGAGTACTCACCAGTCACAGAAAAGC
ATCTTACGGATGGCATGACAGTAAGAGAATTATGCAGTGCTGCCATAACCATGAGTGATAACACTGCGGC
CAACTTACTTCTGACAACGATCGGAGGACCGAAGGAGCTAACCGCTTTTTTGCACAACATGGGGGATCAT
GTAACTCGCCTTGATCGTTGGGAACCGGAGCTGAATGAAGCCATACCAAACGACGAGCGTGACACCACGA
TGCCTGTAGCAATGGCAACAACGTTGCGCAAACTATTAACTGGCGAACTACTTACTCTAGCTTCCCGGCA
ACAATTAATAGACTGGATGGAGGCGGATAAAGTTGCAGGACCACTTCTGCGCTCGGCCCTTCCGGCTGGC
TGGTTTATTGCTGATAAATCTGGAGCCGGTGAGCGTGGGTCTCGCGGTATCATTGCAGCACTGGGGCCAG
ATGGTAAGCCCTCCCGTATCGTAGTTATCTACACGACGGGGAGTCAGGCAACTATGGATGAACGAAATAG
ACAGATCGCTGAGATAGGTGCCTCACTGATTAAGCATTGGTAACTGTCAGACCAAGTTTACTCATATATA
CTTTAGATTGATTTAAAACTTCATTTTTAATTTAAAAGGATCTAGGTGAAGATCCTTTTTGATAATCTCA
TGACCAAAATCCCTTAACGTGAGTTTTCGTTCCACTGAGCGTCAGACCCCGTAGAAAAGATCAAAGGATC
TTCTTGAGATCCTTTTTTTCTGCGCGTAATCTGCTGCTTGCAAACAAAAAAACCACCGCTACCAGCGGTG
GTTTGTTTGCCGGATCAAGAGCTACCAACTCTTTTTCCGAAGGTAACTGGCTTCAGCAGAGCGCAGATAC
CAAATACTGTTCTTCTAGTGTAGCCGTAGTTAGGCCACCACTTCAAGAACTCTGTAGCACCGCCTACATA
CCTCGCTCTGCTAATCCTGTTACCAGTGGCTGCTGCCAGTGGCGATAAGTCGTGTCTTACCGGGTTGGAC
TCAAGACGATAGTTACCGGATAAGGCGCAGCGGTCGGGCTGAACGGGGGGTTCGTGCACACAGCCCAGCT
TGGAGCGAACGACCTACACCGAACTGAGATACCTACAGCGTGAGCTATGAGAAAGCGCCACGCTTCCCGA
AGGGAGAAAGGCGGACAGGTATCCGGTAAGCGGCAGGGTCGGAACAGGAGAGCGCACGAGGGAGCTTCCA
GGGGGAAACGCCTGGTATCTTTATAGTCCTGTCGGGTTTCGCCACCTCTGACTTGAGCGTCGATTTTTGT
GATGCTCGTCAGGGGGGCGGAGCCTATGGAAAAACGCCAGCAACGCGGCCTTTTTACGGTTCCTGGCCTT
TTGCTGGCCTTTTGCTCACATGT
Features (pLannotate 1.2.2; 14 found; start..end, strand, type, name):
     12..39      +  repeat_region  AAV2 ITR (fragment): inverted terminal repeat of adeno-associated virus serotype 2 inverted
     68..95      +  repeat_region  AAV2 ITR (fragment): inverted terminal repeat of adeno-associated virus serotype 2 inverted
    764..1480    +  CDS            SYFP2: SYFP2 is a basic (constitutively fluorescent) yellow fluorescent protein published in 2006, derived from Aequorea victoria. It is reported to be a very rapidly-maturing monomer with moderate acid sensitivity.
   1520..1677    +  misc_feature   WPRE (fragment): woodchuck hepatitis virus posttranscriptional regulatory element
   1683..1763    +  misc_feature   WPRE (fragment): woodchuck hepatitis virus posttranscriptional regulatory element
   1780..1891    +  polyA_signal   bGH poly(A) signal: bovine growth hormone polyadenylation signal
   2009..2149    +  repeat_region  AAV2 ITR: inverted terminal repeat of adeno-associated virus serotype 2 inverted
   2154..2205    -  misc_feature   bom (fragment): basis of mobility region from pBR322
   2224..2679    +  rep_origin     f1 ori (sequence partly withheld): f1 bacteriophage origin of replication; arrow indicates direction of (+) strand synthesis
   2680..2729    -  misc_feature   bom (fragment): basis of mobility region from pBR322
   2831..2866    -  CDS            rop (fragment): Rop protein, which maintains plasmids at low copy number; rop
   2961..3065    +  promoter       AmpR promoter: bla
   3066..3926    +  CDS            AmpR: β-lactamase; bla; confers resistance to ampicillin, carbenicillin, and related antibiotics
   4097..4685    +  rep_origin     ori: high-copy-number ColE1/pMB1/pBR322/pUC origin of replication
