[The description below was written by a language model from this plasmid's Addgene catalogue record and pLannotate feature annotations shown in this document.]
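Description:
AiP1647 - pAAV-AiE2315m-minBG-SYFP2-WPRE3-BGHpA is a 4,746 nt adeno-associated virus transfer plasmid built on a pAAV2 backbone, intended for packaging a reporter genome into recombinant AAV for delivery to brain tissue. In bacteria it is maintained as a high-copy plasmid through a ColE1/pUC-type origin and selected with ampicillin via the bla (AmpR) gene and its promoter. An f1 phage origin is also present, along with small remnants of pBR322 bom and rop sequences that are backbone leftovers rather than functional elements.

The payload lies between AAV2 inverted terminal repeats, which provide the cis signals for genome replication and encapsidation. The right-hand ITR is annotated in full, whereas the left-hand one is detected only as two short fragments, which may reflect the difficulty of sequencing or annotating these structured repeats rather than a real truncation. According to the construct name, the enhancer AiE2315m sits upstream of a minimal beta-globin promoter (minBG). Neither element is called in the feature table, but the unannotated stretch between the left ITR and the coding sequence is where they would be located. A minimal promoter has little activity on its own, so expression depends on the enhancer, which confers cell-population selectivity. This pair drives SYFP2, a rapidly maturing monomeric yellow fluorescent protein, followed by WPRE3, a shortened woodchuck hepatitis posttranscriptional element (annotated as two WPRE fragments) that boosts transcript expression, and a bovine growth hormone polyadenylation signal.

The construct serves as an enhancer-reporter AAV for labelling specific populations of brain cells with fluorescence. The record does not state which cell populations AiE2315m targets.
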