Addgene plasmid #243022: AiP1647 - pAAV-AiE2315m-minBG-SYFP2-WPRE3-BGHpA
Purpose: AiE2315m is an enhancer sequence designed to drive AAV-mediated transgene expression in specific populations of brain cells.
Depositing lab: Allen Institute for Brain Science & Bosiljka Tasic. Depositing organization: Allen Institute.
Backbone
  Vector backbone: pAAV2
  Vector type: AAV
Growth in bacteria
  Bacterial resistance: Ampicillin, 100 μg/mL
  Growth temperature: 37°C
  Growth strain: NEB Stable
  Copy number: High Copy
Gene/Insert
  Gene/Insert name: SYFP2
  Species: Synthetic
  Cloning method: Gibson Cloning
Terms and licenses: Academic/Nonprofit Terms; Industry Terms: Not Available to Industry
How to cite: AiP1647 - pAAV-AiE2315m-minBG-SYFP2-WPRE3-BGHpA was a gift from Allen Institute for Brain Science & Bosiljka Tasic (Addgene plasmid # 243022 ; http://n2t.net/addgene:243022 ; RRID:Addgene_243022)
